>Addgene plasmid #171545 | pGEX-4T-1-Staufen | addgene full sequence | sequence record 339622 | Addgene NGS Result
AAATATCTCACTCGCAATCAAATTCAGCCGATAGCGGAACGGGAAGGCGACTGGAGTGCCATGTCCGGTT
TTCAACAAACCATGCAAATGCTGAATGAGGGCATCGTTCCCACTGCGATGCTGGTTGCCAACGATCAGAT
GGCGCTGGGCGCAATGCGCGCCATTACCGAGTCCGGGCTGCGCGTTGGTGCGGATATCTCGGTAGTGGGA
TACGACGATACCGAAGACAGCTCATGTTATATCCCGCCGTTAACCACCATCAAACAGGATTTTCGCCTGC
TGGGGCAAACCAGCGTGGACCGCTTGCTGCAACTCTCTCAGGGCCAGGCGGTGAAGGGCAATCAGCTGTT
GCCCGTCTCACTGGTGAAAAGAAAAACCACCCTGGCGCCCAATACGCAAACCGCCTCTCCCCGCGCGTTG
GCCGATTCATTAATGCAGCTGGCACGACAGGTTTCCCGACTGGAAAGCGGGCAGTGAGCGCAACGCAATT
AATGTAAGTTAGCTCACTCATTAGGCACCCCAGGCTTTACACTTTATGCTTCCGGCTCGTATGTTGTGTG
GAATTGTGAGCGGATAACAATTTCACACAGGAAACAGCTATGACCATGATTACGGATTCACTGGCCGTCG
TTTTACAACGTCGTGACTGGGAAAACCCTGGCGTTACCCAACTTAATCGCCTTGCAGCACATCCCCCTTT
CGCCAGCTGGCGTAATAGCGAAGAGGCCCGCACCGATCGCCCTTCCCAACAGTTGCGCAGCCTGAATGGC
GAATGGCGCTTTGCCTGGTTTCCGGCACCAGAAGCGGTGCCGGAAAGCTGGCTGGAGTGCGATCTTCCTG
AGGCCGATACTGTCGTCGTCCCCTCAAACTGGCAGATGCACGGTTACGATGCGCCCATCTACACCAACGT
GACCTATCCCATTACGGTCAATCCGCCGTTTGTTCCCACGGAGAATCCGACGGGTTGTTACTCGCTCACA
TTTAATGTTGATGAAAGCTGGCTACAGGAAGGCCAGACGCGAATTATTTTTGATGGCGTTGGAATTAGCT
TATCGACTGCACGGTGCACCAATGCTTCTGGCGTCAGGCAGCCATCGGAAGCTGTGGTATGGCTGTGCAG
GTCGTAAATCACTGCATAATTCGTGTCGCTCAAGGCGCACTCCCGTTCTGGATAATGTTTTTTGCGCCGA
CATCATAACGGTTCTGGCAAATATTCTGAAATGAGCTGTTGACAATTAATCATCGGCTCGTATAATGTGT
GGAATTGTGAGCGGATAACAATTTCACACAGGAAACAGTATTCATGTCCCCTATACTAGGTTATTGGAAA
ATTAAGGGCCTTGTGCAACCCACTCGACTTCTTTTGGAATATCTTGAAGAAAAATATGAAGAGCATTTGT
ATGAGCGCGATGAAGGTGATAAATGGCGAAACAAAAAGTTTGAATTGGGTTTGGAGTTTCCCAATCTTCC
TTATTATATTGATGGTGATGTTAAATTAACACAGTCTATGGCCATCATACGTTATATAGCTGACAAGCAC
AACATGTTGGGTGGTTGTCCAAAAGAGCGTGCAGAGATTTCAATGCTTGAAGGAGCGGTTTTGGATATTA
GATACGGTGTTTCGAGAATTGCATATAGTAAAGACTTTGAAACTCTCAAAGTTGATTTTCTTAGCAAGCT
ACCTGAAATGCTGAAAATGTTCGAAGATCGTTTATGTCATAAAACATATTTAAATGGTGATCATGTAACC
CATCCTGACTTCATGTTGTATGACGCTCTTGATGTTGTTTTATACATGGACCCAATGTGCCTGGATGCGT
TCCCAAAATTAGTTTGTTTTAAAAAACGTATTGAAGCTATCCCACAAATTGATAAGTACTTGAAATCCAG
CAAGTATATAGCATGGCCTTTGCAGGGCTGGCAAGCCACGTTTGGTGGTGGCGACCATCCTCCAAAATCG
GATCTGGTTCCGCGTGGATCCATGATGGATGAGGGTGACAAGAAGTCGCCCATCTCGCAGGTTCACGAGA
TCGGAATTAAGCGCAACATGACCGTTCATTTTAAGGTGTTGCGCGAGGAGGGGCCGGCGCACATGAAGAA
CTTTATAACAGCCTGCATTGTGGGATCTATTGTCACCGAAGGAGAAGGAAATGGCAAAAAAGTGTCCAAG
AAGCGTGCCGCGGAAAAGATGCTCGTCGAGTTGCAAAAGCTGCCGCCCCTTACGCCCACCAAGCAAACGC
CATAACTCGAGCGGCCGCATCGTGACTGACTGACGATCTGCCTCGCGCGTTTCGGTGATGACGGTGAAAA
CCTCTGACACATGCAGCTCCCGGAGACGGTCACAGCTTGTCTGTAAGCGGATGCCGGGAGCAGACAAGCC
CGTCAGGGCGCGTCAGCGGGTGTTGGCGGGTGTCGGGGCGCAGCCATGACCCAGTCACGTAGCGATAGCG
GAGTGTATAATTCTTGAAGACGAAAGGGCCTCGTGATACGCCTATTTTTATAGGTTAATGTCATGATAAT
AATGGTTTCTTAGACGTCAGGTGGCACTTTTCGGGGAAATGTGCGCGGAACCCCTATTTGTTTATTTTTC
TAAATACATTCAAATATGTATCCGCTCATGAGACAATAACCCTGATAAATGCTTCAATAATATTGAAAAA
GGAAGAGTATGAGTATTCAACATTTCCGTGTCGCCCTTATTCCCTTTTTTGCGGCATTTTGCCTTCCTGT
TTTTGCTCACCCAGAAACGCTGGTGAAAGTAAAAGATGCTGAAGATCAGTTGGGTGCACGAGTGGGTTAC
ATCGAACTGGATCTCAACAGCGGTAAGATCCTTGAGAGTTTTCGCCCCGAAGAACGTTTTCCAATGATGA
GCACTTTTAAAGTTCTGCTATGTGGCGCGGTATTATCCCGTGTTGACGCCGGGCAAGAGCAACTCGGTCG
CCGCATACACTATTCTCAGAATGACTTGGTTGAGTACTCACCAGTCACAGAAAAGCATCTTACGGATGGC
ATGACAGTAAGAGAATTATGCAGTGCTGCCATAACCATGAGTGATAACACTGCGGCCAACTTACTTCTGA
CAACGATCGGAGGACCGAAGGAGCTAACCGCTTTTTTGCACAACATGGGGGATCATGTAACTCGCCTTGA
TCGTTGGGAACCGGAGCTGAATGAAGCCATACCAAACGACGAGCGTGACACCACGATGCCTGCAGCAATG
GCAACAACGTTGCGCAAACTATTAACTGGCGAACTACTTACTCTAGCTTCCCGGCAACAATTAATAGACT
GGATGGAGGCGGATAAAGTTGCAGGACCACTTCTGCGCTCGGCCCTTCCGGCTGGCTGGTTTATTGCTGA
TAAATCTGGAGCCGGTGAGCGTGGGTCTCGCGGTATCATTGCAGCACTGGGGCCAGATGGTAAGCCCTCC
CGTATCGTAGTTATCTACACGACGGGGAGTCAGGCAACTATGGATGAACGAAATAGACAGATCGCTGAGA
TAGGTGCCTCACTGATTAAGCATTGGTAACTGTCAGACCAAGTTTACTCATATATACTTTAGATTGATTT
AAAACTTCATTTTTAATTTAAAAGGATCTAGGTGAAGATCCTTTTTGATAATCTCATGACCAAAATCCCT
TAACGTGAGTTTTCGTTCCACTGAGCGTCAGACCCCGTAGAAAAGATCAAAGGATCTTCTTGAGATCCTT
TTTTTCTGCGCGTAATCTGCTGCTTGCAAACAAAAAAACCACCGCTACCAGCGGTGGTTTGTTTGCCGGA
TCAAGAGCTACCAACTCTTTTTCCGAAGGTAACTGGCTTCAGCAGAGCGCAGATACCAAATACTGTCCTT
CTAGTGTAGCCGTAGTTAGGCCACCACTTCAAGAACTCTGTAGCACCGCCTACATACCTCGCTCTGCTAA
TCCTGTTACCAGTGGCTGCTGCCAGTGGCGATAAGTCGTGTCTTACCGGGTTGGACTCAAGACGATAGTT
ACCGGATAAGGCGCAGCGGTCGGGCTGAACGGGGGGTTCGTGCACACAGCCCAGCTTGGAGCGAACGACC
TACACCGAACTGAGATACCTACAGCGTGAGCTATGAGAAAGCGCCACGCTTCCCGAAGGGAGAAAGGCGG
ACAGGTATCCGGTAAGCGGCAGGGTCGGAACAGGAGAGCGCACGAGGGAGCTTCCAGGGGGAAACGCCTG
GTATCTTTATAGTCCTGTCGGGTTTCGCCACCTCTGACTTGAGCGTCGATTTTTGTGATGCTCGTCAGGG
GGGCGGAGCCTATGGAAAAACGCCAGCAACGCGGCCTTTTTACGGTTCCTGGCCTTTTGCTGGCCTTTTG
CTCACATGTTCTTTCCTGCGTTATCCCCTGATTCTGTGGATAACCGTATTACCGCCTTTGAGTGAGCTGA
TACCGCTCGCCGCAGCCGAACGACCGAGCGCAGCGAGTCAGTGAGCGAGGAAGCGGAAGAGCGCCTGATG
CGGTATTTTCTCCTTACGCATCTGTGCGGTATTTCACACCGCATAAATTCCGACACCATCGAATGGCGCA
AAACCTTTCGCGGTATGGCATGATAGCGCCCGGAAGAGAGTCAATTCAGGGTGGTGAATGTGAAACCAGT
AACGTTATACGATGTCGCAGAGTATGCCGGTGTCTCTTATCAGACCGTTTCCCGCGTGGTGAACCAGGCC
AGCCACGTTTCTGCGAAAACGCGGGAAAAAGTGGAAGCGGCGATGGCGGAGCTGAATTACATTCCCAACC
GCGTGGCACAACAACTGGCGGGCAAACAGTCGTTGCTGATTGGCGTTGCCACCTCCAGTCTGGCCCTGCA
CGCGCCGTCGCAAATTGTCGCGGCGATTAAATCTCGCGCCGATCAACTGGGTGCCAGCGTGGTGGTGTCG
ATGGTAGAACGAAGCGGCGTCGAAGCCTGTAAAGCGGCGGTGCACAATCTTCTCGCGCAACGCGTCAGTG
GGCTGATCATTAACTATCCGCTGGATGACCAGGATGCCATTGCTGTGGAAGCTGCCTGCACTAATGTTCC
GGCGTTATTTCTTGATGTCTCTGACCAGACACCCATCAACAGTATTATTTTCTCCCATGAAGACGGTACG
CGACTGGGCGTGGAGCATCTGGTCGCATTGGGTCACCAGCAAATCGCGCTGTTAGCGGGCCCATTAAGTT
CTGTCTCGGCGCGTCTGCGTCTGGCTGGCTGGCAT
Features (pLannotate 1.2.2; 17 found; start..end, strand, type, name):
    490..511     +  protein_bind   CAP binding site: CAP binding activates transcription in the presence of cAMP. E. coli catabolite activator protein
    526..556     +  promoter       lac promoter: promoter for the E. coli lac operon
    564..580     +  protein_bind   lac operator: The lac repressor binds to the lac operator to inhibit transcription in E. coli. This inhibition can be relieved by adding lactose or isopropyl-β-D-thiogalactopyranoside (IPTG). lac repressor encoded by lacI
    600..773     +  CDS            lacZα: LacZα fragment of β-galactosidase; lacZ fragment
   1037..1153    -  CDS            yciV (fragment): RNAAM_ECOLI - Also known as trpH From Escherichia coli (strain K12).
   1229..1257    +  promoter       tac promoter: strong E. coli promoter; hybrid between the trp and lac UV5 promoters
   1265..1281    +  protein_bind   lac operator: The lac repressor binds to the lac operator to inhibit transcription in E. coli. This inhibition can be relieved by adding lactose or isopropyl-β-D-thiogalactopyranoside (IPTG). lac repressor encoded by lacI
   1304..1957    +  CDS            GST26_SCHJA: Experimental evidence at protein level: Swiss-Prot protein existence level 1. GST isoenzymes appear to play a central role in the parasite detoxification system. Other functions are also suspected including a role in increasing the solubility of haematin in the parasite gut. From Schistosoma japonicum (Blood fluke).
   1976..2257    +  CDS            Stau2 (fragment): STAU2_MOUSE - Experimental evidence at protein level: Swiss-Prot protein existence level 1. RNA-binding protein required for the microtubule-dependent transport of neuronal RNA from the cell body to the dendrite. As protein synthesis occurs within the dendrite, the localization of specific mRNAs to dendrites may be a prerequisite for neurite outgrowth and plasticity at sites distant from the cell body (By similarity). From Mus musculus (Mouse).
   2278..2317    +  CDS            rop (fragment): Rop protein, which maintains plasmids at low copy number; rop
   2419..2459    +  misc_feature   bom (fragment): basis of mobility region from pBR322
   2564..2668    +  promoter       AmpR promoter: bla
   2669..3529    +  CDS            AmpR: β-lactamase; bla; confers resistance to ampicillin, carbenicillin, and related antibiotics
   3700..4288    +  rep_origin     ori: high-copy-number ColE1/pMB1/pBR322/pUC origin of replication
   4474..4525    -  misc_feature   bom (fragment): basis of mobility region from pBR322
   4532..4609    +  promoter       lacI promoter: lacI
   4610..477     +  CDS            lacI (across the origin): lac repressor; lacI; The lac repressor binds to the lac operator to inhibit transcription in E. coli. This inhibition can be relieved by adding lactose or isopropyl-β-D-thiogalactopyranoside (IPTG).
