[The description below was written by a language model from this plasmid's Addgene catalogue record and pLannotate feature annotations shown in this document.]
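Description:
pGEX-4T-1-Staufen is a bacterial expression plasmid of about 5.2 kb built on the pGEX-4T-1 backbone, designed to produce a fragment of the Drosophila melanogaster Staufen protein as a glutathione S-transferase fusion in E. coli. It replicates from a ColE1/pMB1-type origin and is selected with ampicillin through the β-lactamase gene and its own promoter. The catalogue lists it as low copy, although the annotation tool labels the origin generically as high-copy and detects only short fragments of rop and the pBR322 bom region.

The expression cassette consists of the strong hybrid tac promoter followed by a lac operator, driving the Schistosoma japonicum 26 kDa GST coding sequence. Immediately downstream sits a roughly 280 bp insert on the same strand, positioned to be read as a continuation of GST. According to the record this insert encodes Staufen residues M571 to P656. The automated annotation calls it a fragment of mouse Stau2, which most likely reflects homology between Staufen family members rather than a different insert. The plasmid also carries lacI with its promoter, so the lac repressor keeps the tac promoter off until it is induced with IPTG. Remnants of the lac promoter, operator and lacZα are backbone sequences and are not part of the payload. The restriction sites used for cloning are not recorded.

The GST tag allows affinity purification of the fusion on glutathione resin. The associated publication concerns double-stranded RNA-binding domains and the effect of extending their L1 region, suggesting that this fragment serves as a recombinant dsRNA-binding domain for biochemical study.
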