Addgene plasmid #171545: pGEX-4T-1-Staufen
Purpose: Encoding part of the Drosophila Staufen protein from M571 to P656
Depositing lab: Yan Zeng. Depositing organization: Nanjing Agricultural University. Publication: Extending the L1 region in canonical double-stranded RNA-binding domains impairs their functions. Zhang X, Li P, Zhong H, Yang F, Liu F, Yedid G, Zeng Y. Acta Biochim Biophys Sin (Shanghai). 2021 Mar 26;53(4):463-471. doi: 10.1093/abbs/gmab014. PubMed 33751023.
Backbone
  Vector backbone: pGEX-4T-1
  Vector type: Bacterial Expression
Growth in bacteria
  Bacterial resistance: Ampicillin, 100 μg/mL
  Growth temperature: 37°C
  Growth strain: DH5alpha
  Copy number: Low Copy
Gene/Insert
  Gene/Insert name: Staufen
  Species: D. melanogaster (fly)
  Entrez Gene: stau (a.k.a. Dmel_CG5753, CG5753, Dmel\CG5753, Dmstau, STAU, Stau, Stau1, Stauf, Staufen, dStau)
  Cloning method: Restriction Enzyme; 5′ cloning site Unknown (unknown if destroyed)
Terms and licenses: Academic/Nonprofit Terms; Industry Terms: Not Available to Industry
How to cite: pGEX-4T-1-Staufen was a gift from Yan Zeng (Addgene plasmid # 171545 ; http://n2t.net/addgene:171545 ; RRID:Addgene_171545)
